>Addgene plasmid #79198 | pAB076i3 | depositor full sequence | sequence record 148319 | Full Sequence
TCAGATCCTTCCGTATTTAGCCAGTATGTTCTCTAGTGTGGTTCGTTGTTTTTGCGTGAGCCATGAGAAC
GAACCATTGAGATCATGCTTACTTTGCATGTCACTCAAAAATTTTGCCTCAAAACTGGTGAGCTGAATTT
TTGCAGTTAAAGCATCGTGTAGTGTTTTTCTTAGTCCGTTACGTAGGTAGGAATCTGATGTAATGGTTGT
TGGTATTTTGTCACCATTCATTTTTATCTGGTTGTTCTCAAGTTCGGTTACGAGATCCATTTGTCTATCT
AGTTCAACTTGGAAAATCAACGTATCAGTCGGGCGGCCTCGCTTATCAACCACCAATTTCATATTGCTGT
AAGTGTTTAAATCTTTACTTATTGGTTTCAAAACCCATTGGTTAAGCCTTTTAAACTCATGGTAGTTATT
TTCAAGCATTAACATGAACTTAAATTCATCAAGGCTAATCTCTATATTTGCCTTGTGAGTTTTCTTTTGT
GTTAGTTCTTTTAATAACCACTCATAAATCCTCATAGAGTATTTGTTTTCAAAAGACTTAACATGTTCCA
GATTATATTTTATGAATTTTTTTAACTGGAAAAGATAAGGCAATATCTCTTCACTAAAAACTAATTCTAA
TTTTTCGCTTGAGAACTTGGCATAGTTTGTCCACTGGAAAATCTCAAAGCCTTTAACCAAAGGATTCCTG
ATTTCCACAGTTCTCGTCATCAGCTCTCTGGTTGCTTTAGCTAATACACCATAAGCATTTTCCCTACTGA
TGTTCATCATCTGAGCGTATTGGTTATAAGTGAACGATACCGTCCGTTCTTTCCTTGTAGGGTTTTCAAT
CGTGGGGTTGAGTAGTGCCACACAGCATAAAATTAGCTTGGTTTCATGCTCCGTTAAGTCATAGCGACTA
ATCGCTAGTTCATTTGCTTTGAAAACAACTAATTCAGACATACATCTCAATTGGTCTAGGTAATTTTAAT
CACTATACCAATTGAGATGGGCTAGTCAATGATAATTACTAGTCCTTTTCCTTTGAGTTGTGGGTATCTG
TAAATTCTGCTAGACCTTTGCTGGAAAACTTGTAAATTCTGCTAGACCCTCTGTAAATTCCGCTAGACCT
TTGTGTGTTTTTTTTGTTTATATTCAAGTGGTTATAATTTATAGAATAAAGAAAGAATAAAAAAAGATAA
AAAGAATAGATCCCAGCCCTGTGTATAACTCACTACTTTAGTCAGTTCCGCAGTATTACAAAAGGATGTC
GCAAACGCTGTTTGCTCCTCTACAAAACAGACCTTAAAACCCTAAAGGCTTAAGTAGCACCCTCGCAAGC
TCGGGCAAATCGCTGAATATTCCTTTTGTCTCCGACCATCAGGCACCTGAGTCGCTGTCTTTTTCGTGAC
ATTCAGTTCGCTGCGCTCACGGCTCTGGCAGTGAATGGGGGTAAATGGCACTACAGGCGCCTTTTATGGA
TTCATGCAAGGAAACTACCCATAATACAAGAAAAGCCCGTCACGGGCTTCTCAGGGCGTTTTATGGCGGG
TCTGCTATGTGGTGCTATCTGACTTTTTGCTGTTCAGCAGTTCCTGCCCTCTGCTTTTCCAGTCTGACCA
CTTCGGCTTATCCCGTGACAGGTCATTCAGACTGGCTAATGCACCCAGTAAGGCAGCGGGCTCATCAACA
GGCTTACCCGTCGTACGGTCAAGAGGACATCCGGGCAAATGCAACGAAAGGCTCAGTCGAAAGACTGGGC
CTTTCGTTGCGCTGCGGAGACTTAGGGACCCTAATACAAGAAAGTTTGTTCATTAGGCACCCCGGGCTTT
ACTCGTAAAGCTTCCGGCGCGTATGTTGTGTCGACCGACCTGCAGGTGCAGTAAGGAGGAAAAAAAAA
[85 nt withheld, positions 1889-1973]
C
[98 nt withheld, positions 1975-2072]
A
[92 nt withheld, positions 2074-2165]
TGGTTCT
[206 nt withheld, positions 2173-2378]
G
[176 nt withheld, positions 2380-2555]
CCAATCGTCTGACCTGCCTCAACCTCCTGTC
[82 nt withheld, positions 2587-2668]
GCTCTGAGGGA
[161 nt withheld, positions 2680-2840]
T
[41 nt withheld, positions 2842-2882]
T
[62 nt withheld, positions 2884-2945]
A
[35 nt withheld, positions 2947-2981]
CCTCCCTCAATCGGTTGAATGTCGCCCTTTTGTCTTTGGCGCTGGTAAACCTTACGAGTTCAGTATCGAC
TGCGATAAGATCAACCTGTTCCGC
[50 nt withheld, positions 3076-3125]
T
[37 nt withheld, positions 3127-3163]
GAAATTTGGAAACTTTTTGCTTACATACCAACCTCCCCAATTTTCCCAAACAGAGGTAATGAAACGTTTG
GTTAAATTAGGTCGCATCTCTGAGGAGTGTGGTTTTGATACCGTATGGTTACTGGAGCATCATTTCACGG
AGTTTGGTTTGCTTGGTAACCCTTATGTCGCTGCTGCATATTTACTTGGCGCGACTAAAAAATTGAATGT
AGGAACTGCCGCTATTGTTCTTCCCACAGCCCATCCAGTACGCCAACTTGAAGATGTGAATTTATTGGAT
CAAATGTCAAAAGGACGATTTCGGTTTGGTATTTGCCGAGGGCTTTACAACAAGGACTTTCGCGTATTCG
GCACAGATATGAATAACAGTCGCGCCTTAGCGGAATGCTGGTACGGGCTGATAAAGAATGGCATGACAGA
GGGATATATGGAAGCTGATAATGAACATATCAAGTTCCATAAGGTAAAAGTAAACCCCGCGGCGTATAGC
AGAGGTGGCGCACCGGTTTATGTGGTGGCTGAATCAGCTTCGACGACTGAGTGGGCTGCTCAATTTGGCC
TACCGATGATATTAAGTTGGATTATAAATACTAACGAAAAGAAAGCACAACTTGAGCTTTATAATGAAGT
GGCTCAAGAATATGGGCACGATATTCATAATATCGACCATTGCTTATCATATATAACATCTGTAGATCAT
GACTCAATTAAAGCGAAAGAGATTTGCCGGAAATTTCTGGGGCATTGGTATGATTCTTATGTGAATGCTA
CGACTATTTTTGATGATTCAGACCAAACAAGAGGTTATGATTTCAATAAAGGGCAGTGGCGTGACTTTGT
ATTAAAAGGACATAAAGATACTAATCGCCGTATTGATTACAGTTACGAAATCAATCCCGTGGGAACGCCG
CAGGAATGTATTGACATAATTCAAAAAGACATTGATGCTACAGGAATATCAAATATTTGTTGTGGATTTG
AAGCTAATGGAACAGTAGACGAAATTATTGCTTCCATGAAGCTCTTCCAGTCTGATGTCATGCCATTTCT
TAAAGAAAAACAACGTTCGCTATTATATTATGGCGGTGGCGGTAGCGGCGGTGGCGGTAGCGGCGGTGGC
GGTAGCGGCGGTGGCGGTAGCAAATTTGGATTGTTCTTCCTTAACTTCATCAATTCAACAACTGTTCAAG
AACAGAGTATAGTTCGCATGCAGGAAATAACGGAGTATGTTGATAAGTTGAATTTTGAACAGATTTTAGT
GTATGAAAATCATTTTTCAGATAATGGTGTTGTCGGCGCTCCTCTGACTGTTTCTGGTTTTCTGCTCGGT
TTAACAGAGAAAATTAAAATTGGTTCATTAAATCACATCATTACAACTCATCATCCTGTCCGCATAGCGG
AGGAAGCTTGCTTATTGGATCAGTTAAGTGAAGGGAGATTTATTTTAGGGTTTAGTGATTGCGAAAAAAA
AGATGAAATGCATTTTTTTAATCGCCCGGTTGAATATCAACAGCAACTATTTGAAGAGTGTTATGAAATC
ATTAACGATGCTTTAACAACAGGCTATTGTAATCCAGATAACGATTTTTATAGCTTCCCTAAAATATCTG
TAAATCCCCATGCTTATACGCCAGGCGGACCTCGGAAATATGTAACAGCAACCAGTCATCATATTGTTGA
GTGGGCGGCCAAAAAAGGTATTCCTCTCATCTTTAAGTGGGATGATTCTAATGATGTTAGATATGAATAT
GCTGAAAGATATAAAGCCGTTGCGGATAAATATGACGTTGACCTATCAGAGATAGACCATCAGTTAATGA
TATTAGTTAACTATAACGAAGATAGTAATAAAGCTAAACAAGAGACGCGTGCATTTATTAGTGATTATGT
TCTTGAAATGCACCCTAATGAAAATTTCGAAAATAAACTTGAAGAAATAATTGCAGAAAACGCTGTCGGA
AATTATACGGAGTGTATAACTGCGGCTAAGTTGGCAATTGAAAAGTGTGGTGCGAAAAGTGTATTGCTGT
CCTTTGAACCAATGAATGATTTGATGAGCCAAAAAAATGTAATCAATATTGTTGATGATAATATTAAGAA
GTACCACACGGAATATACCTAAACGGAGCCAATGTACGCAAAAAACCCCGCTTCAGCGGGGTTTTTTCGC
CAAAAAAAACCCCGCCCTGTCAGGGGCGGGGTTTTTTTTTAGGGCCCTACTGACTGTTAGCGTTTCGGCG
CCGGATAATGCAGCGTGGTGATCAGACCATCCGCAACCGTGCTATGGTGATGCACCAGTTCTGCCAGGGT
ATTGAAGCGAGATTCACTAGAAACGTACAGTTTGCCATCGCTGGCGGTGTTGATACGGTAGTGATACACG
CGACCTTCATAACGCAGAGAAATGCTGCGCTGGCCCGGGCTACTTTCACTTTCACGAACCAGAAAAGAAC
CATTAATGCCAGAGCTCAGCAGGTATTCGGCCGCGTTACGGCTCACAGGGCCATGATACCAGCTGTGTTT
TTCCAGACTCTTGTCATCGTCGTCCTTGTAGTCTACGAATTTTACCCTCGCTTCCACGACAACACCGATA
ATCTTGCAGTTTCCGTTGATAGGAGTCATAGGCCATGAAGGATTCAGGCCTTTCAGGTACTTCTGACCGC
CATCTATGACCAGTTTCTTGAATGTTGCTTCGTTCGCGTCAGTCAGTTTGGCTACAACAAGGCTTCCATT
CACTGGCTCCCGTCCAGTATCTACTAACACCATATGACCTTCAGGGATGCTTTGACCTACAGGTGAGGTC
ATGGAATCACCTTCAACCTTCAGCCAGAATCCATTGCCTAATAAGTTAACGTCACTGTCATACCATTCAT
CAATGTCCTTGATATCGTAGGGTTCACAAGCTTCACACCACGAACGAGCTCTAACCATGCTAATCAATGG
ATATTTCCCTTTGGGCTCAACGTGCCCAACAAATCTAACATTCGAATCAGAGGTGCCATTGAGCAGCCAG
TCAACACTTACGCCAAGAGCTGACGCAAGTTCTGGTAAAAAGCGTGGTCGCTTAGTTTTACCGTTTTCGA
GCTGCTCTATAGACTGCTGGGTAGTCCCCACCTTTTGAGCAAGTTCAGCCTGGTTAAGTCCAAGCTGAAT
TCTTTTGCTTTTTACCCTGCTGCTGATACTCATTTTTTTTTCCTCCTTACTCTAGTAAAAGTTAAACAAA
ATTATTTGTAGAGGGAAACCGTTGTGGTCTCCCTGAATATAGATACCGAGCCTTATGCATGCCCGTAAAG
TTATCCAGCAACCACTCATAGACCTAGGGCAGCAGATAGGGACGACGTGGTGTTAGCTGTGCTCTAGAAT
CCTCAGCGAGTTTGTAGAAACGCAAAAAGGCCATCCGTCAGGATGGCCTTCTGCTTAATTTGATGCCTGG
CAGTTTATGGCGGGCGTCCTGCCCGCCACCCTCCGGGCCGTTGCTTCGCAACGTTCAAATCCGCTCCCGG
CGGATTTGTCCTACTCAGGAGAGCGTTCACCGACAAACAACAGATAAAACGAAAGGCCCAGTCTTTCGAC
TGAGCCTTTCGTTTTATTTGATGCCTGGCAGTTCCCTACTCTCGCATGGGGAGACCCCACACTACCATCG
GCGCTACGGCGTTTCACTTCTGAGTTCGGCATGGGGTCAGGTGGGACCACCGCGCTACTGCCGCCAGGCA
AATTCTGTTTTATCAGACCGCTTCTGCGTTCTGATTTAATCTGTATCAGGCTGAAAATCTTCTCTCATCC
GCCAAAACAGCCATGCCCATGGCGTTTACCAATGCTTAATCAGTGAGGCACCTATCTCAGCGATCTGTCT
ATTTCGTTCATCCATAGTTGCCTGACTCCCCGTCGTGTAGATAACTACGATACGGGAGGGCTTACCATCT
GGCCCCAGTGCTGCAATGATACCGCGAGACCCACGCTCACCGGCTCCAGATTTATCAGCAATAAACCAGC
CAGCCGGAAGGGCCGAGCGCAGAAGTGGTCCTGCAACTTTATCCGCCTCCATCCAGTCTATTAATTGTTG
CCGGGAAGCTAGAGTAAGTAGTTCGCCAGTTAATAGTTTGCGCAACGTTGTTGCCATTGCTACAGGCATC
GTGGTGTCACGCTCGTCGTTTGGTATGGCTTCATTCAGCTCCGGTTCCCAACGATCAAGGCGAGTTACAT
GATCCCCCATGTTGTGCAAAAAAGCGGTTAGCTCCTTCGGTCCTCCGATCGTTGTCAGAAGTAAGTTGGC
CGCAGTGTTATCACTCATGGTTATGGCAGCACTGCATAATTCTCTTACTGTCATGCCATCCGTAAGATGC
TTTTCTGTGACTGGTGAGTACTCAACCAAGTCATTCTGAGAATAGTGTATGCGGCGACCGAGTTGCTCTT
GCCCGGCGTCAATACGGGATAATACCGCGCCACATAGCAGAACTTTAAAAGTGCTCATCATTGGAAAACG
TTCTTCGGGGCGAAAACTCTCAAGGATCTTACCGCTGTTGAGATCCAGTTCGATGTAACCCACTCGTGCA
CCCAACTGATCTTCAGCATCTTTTACTTTCACCAGCGTTTCTGGGTGAGCAAAAACAGGAAGGCAAAATG
CCGCAAAAAAGGGAATAAGGGCGACACGGAAATGTTGAATACTCATACTCTTCCTTTTTCAATATTATTG
AAGCATTTATCAGGGTTATTGTCTCATGAGCGGATACATATTTGAATGTATTTAGAAAAATAAACAAATA
GGGGTTCCGCGCACATTTCCCCGAAAAGTGCCACCTGACGTCTAAGAAACCATTATTATCATGACATTAA
CCTATAAAAATAGGCGTATCACGAGGCCCTTAGGCCAAATAGGCCGT
Features (pLannotate 1.2.2; 14 found; start..end, strand, type, name):
      1..951     -  CDS            Rep101: RepA protein needed for replication with the pSC101 origin; rep101
    999..1221    -  rep_origin     pSC101 ori: low-copy replication origin that requires the Rep101 protein
   1723..1758    -  terminator     rrnB T1 terminator (fragment): Escherichia coli rrnB; transcription terminator T1 from the E. coli rrnB gene
   1889..3162    +  CDS            M13 gene III (fragment) (sequence partly withheld): pIII; III; minor coat protein
   3162..4241    +  CDS            luxA (sequence partly withheld): LUXA1_PHOLU - Experimental evidence at protein level: Swiss-Prot protein existence level 1. Light-emitting reaction in luminous bacteria. From Photorhabdus luminescens (Xenorhabdus luminescens).
   4305..5285    +  CDS            LuxB: LuxB luciferase subunit; luxB; from the Photorhabdus luminescens bioluminescence operon
   5393..5692    -  CDS            ABL (fragment): ABL_FSVHY - Experimental evidence at transcript level: Swiss-Prot protein existence level 2. From Feline sarcoma virus (strain Hardy-Zuckerman 2).
   5693..5713    -  CDS            FLAG (fragment): FLAG® epitope tag, followed by an enterokinase cleavage site
   5729..6331    -  CDS            C2 (fragment): RPC2_BPP22 - Experimental evidence at protein level: Swiss-Prot protein existence level 1. This protein allows the phage to reside inactively in the chromosome of its host bacterium. This lysogenic state is maintained by binding of regulatory protein C2 to the OR and OL operators, preventing transcription of proteins necessary for lytic development. From Salmonella phage P22 (Bacteriophage P22).
   6548..6575    -  terminator     rrnB T2 terminator: transcription terminator T2 from the E. coli rrnB gene
   6667..6753    -  terminator     rrnB T1 terminator: Escherichia coli rrnB; transcription terminator T1 from the E. coli rrnB gene
   6755..6870    -  ncRNA          5S rRNA: Accession: RF00001 - 5S ribosomal RNA
   6969..7829    -  CDS            AmpR: β-lactamase; bla; confers resistance to ampicillin, carbenicillin, and related antibiotics
   7830..7934    -  promoter       AmpR promoter: bla
