[The description below was written by a language model from this plasmid's Addgene catalogue record and pLannotate feature annotations shown in this document.]
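Description:
pAB076i3 is a low-copy bacterial expression plasmid of about 8 kb built on a pSC101 backbone. It replicates in E. coli through the pSC101 origin together with the plasmid-encoded Rep101 (RepA) protein, and it is selected with ampicillin via a β-lactamase gene under its native bla promoter. It was made as a component of a directed-evolution system for protein–protein interactions, from work on continuous evolution of Bacillus thuringiensis toxins.

The payload consists of two divergently oriented units. On one strand, the PlacZ-opt promoter carrying an OR1 operator drives M13 gene III, encoding the minor coat protein pIII that filamentous phage need for infectivity, followed by luxA and luxB, the Photorhabdus luminescens luciferase subunits that provide a luminescence readout of the same transcript. On the opposite strand, the Ppro1 promoter expresses a fusion of the phage 434 cI repressor to the SH2 domain of ABL1. The automated annotation labels the repressor portion as a fragment of the related P22 C2 repressor and the SH2 portion as a viral ABL homologue, and it detects a partial FLAG-like match between the two, which may simply be linker sequence. rrnB T1 and T2 terminators insulate the units.

The arrangement fits a bacterial two-hybrid design. The 434cI fusion would dock at the OR1 operator and present the SH2 domain as a target, so that a binding partner able to recruit the transcription machinery switches on gene III and luxAB. That partner is supplied elsewhere and is not encoded here. Linking pIII production to binding would let phage propagation report interaction strength, though the record itself states only the general purpose.
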