Addgene plasmid #79198: pAB076i3
Purpose: Directed Evolution of Protein-Protein Interactions
Depositing lab: David Liu. Depositing organization: Harvard University. Publication: Continuous evolution of Bacillus thuringiensis toxins overcomes insect resistance. Badran AH, Guzov VM, Huai Q, Kemp MM, Vishwanath P, Kain W, Nance AM, Evdokimov A, Moshiri F, Turner KH, Wang P, Malvar T, Liu DR. Nature. 2016 May 5;533(7601):58-63. doi: 10.1038/nature17938. Epub 2016 Apr 27. PubMed 27120167.
Backbone
  Vector backbone: SC101
  Backbone manufacturer: David Liu Lab
  Backbone size w/o insert (bp): 2992
  Vector type: Bacterial Expression
Growth in bacteria
  Bacterial resistance: Ampicillin, 100 μg/mL
  Growth temperature: 37°C
  Growth strain: NEB Turbo
  Copy number: Low Copy
Gene/Insert
  Gene/Insert name: PlacZ-opt (OR1) gIII, luxAB; Ppro1 434cI-SH2ABL1
  Species: Synthetic
  Promoter: PlacZ-opt (OR1); Ppro1
  Cloning method: Ligation Independent Cloning
  Sequencing primers: 5′ n/a; 3′ n/a
Terms and licenses: Academic/Nonprofit Terms; Industry Terms: Not Available to Industry
How to cite: pAB076i3 was a gift from David Liu (Addgene plasmid # 79198 ; http://n2t.net/addgene:79198 ; RRID:Addgene_79198)
