>Addgene plasmid #79198 | pAB076i3 | addgene partial sequence | sequence record 151086 | pCL52_2-F 5'-GCTTCTCAGGGCGTTTTATG-3'
TGCTGTTCAGCAGTTCCTGCCCTCTGCTTTTCCAGTCTGACCACTTCGGCTTATCCCGTGACAGGTCATT
CAGACTGGCTAATGCACCCAGTAAGGCAGCGGGCTCATCAACAGGCTTACCCGTCGTACGGTCAAGAGGA
CATCCGGGCAAATGCAACGAAAGGCTCAGTCGAAAGACTGGGCCTTTCGTTGCGCTGCGGAGACTTAGGG
ACCCTAATACAAGAAAGTTTGTTCATTAGGCACCCCGGGCTTTACTCGTAAAGCTTCCGGCGCGTATGTT
GTGTCGACCGACCTGCAGGTGCAGTAAGGAGGAAAAAAAAA
[85 nt withheld, positions 322-406]
C
[98 nt withheld, positions 408-505]
A
[92 nt withheld, positions 507-598]
TGGTTCT
[51 nt withheld, positions 606-656]
