>Addgene plasmid #79198 | pAB076i3 | addgene partial sequence | sequence record 151088 | Amp-F 5'-AAGCCCTCCCGTATCGTAGT-3'
ATAGACAGATCGCTGAGATAGGTGCCTCACTGATTAAGCATTGGTAAACGCCATGGGCATGGCTGTTTTG
GCGGATGAGAGAAGATTTTCAGCCTGATACAGATTAAATCAGAACGCAGAAGCGGTCTGATAAAACAGAA
TTTGCCTGGCGGCAGTAGCGCGGTGGTCCCACCTGACCCCATGCCGAACTCAGAAGTGAAACGCCGTAGC
GCCGATGGTAGTGTGGGGTCTCCCCATGCGAGAGTAGGGAACTGCCAGGCATCAAATAAAACGAAAGGCT
CAGTCGAAAGACTGGGCCTTTCGTTTTATCTGTTGTTTGTCGGTGAACGCTCTCCTGAGTAGGACAAATC
CGCCGGGAGCGGATTTGAACGTTGCGAAGCAACGGCCCGGAGGGTGGCGGGCAGGACGCCCGCCATAAAC
TGCCAGGCAT
