>Addgene plasmid #79198 | pAB076i3 | addgene partial sequence | sequence record 152329 | LuxB-F 5'-gtcctttgaaccaatgaatg-3'
TATTGTTGATGATAATATTAAGAAGTACCACACGGAATATACCTAAACGGAGCCAATGTACGCAAAAAAC
CCCGCTTCAGCGGGGTTTTTTCGCCAAAAAAAACCCCGCCCTGTCAGGGGCGGGGTTTTTTTTTAGGGCC
CTACTGACTGTTAGCGTTTCGGCGCCGGATAATGCAGCGTGGTGATCAGACCATCCGCAACCGTGCTATG
GTGATGCACCAGTTCTGCCAGGGTATTGAAGCGAGATTCACTAGAAACGTACAGTTTGCCATCGCTGGCG
GTGTTGATACGGTAGTGATACACGCGACCTTCATAACGCAGAGAAATGCTGCGCTGGCCCGGGCTACTTT
CACTTTCACGAACCAGAAAAGAACCATTAATGCCAGAGCTCAGCAGGTATTCGGCCGCGTTACGGCTCAC
AGGGCCATGATACCAGCTGTGTTTTTCCAGACTCTTGTCATCGTCGTCCTTGTAGTCTACGAATTTTACC
CTCGCTTCCACGACAACACCGATAATCTTGCAGTTTCCGTTGATAGGAGTCATAGGCCATGAAGGATTCA
GGCCTTTCAGGTACTTCTGACCGCCATCTATGACCAGTTTCTTGAATGTTGCTTCGTTCGCGTCAGTCAG
TTTGGCTACAACAAGGCTTCCATTCACTGGCTCCCGTCCAGTATCTACTAACACCATATGACCTTCAGGG
ATGCTTTGACCTACAGGTGAGGTCATGGAATCACCTTCAACCTTCAGCCAGAATCCATTGCCTAATAAGT
TAACGTCACTGTCATACCATTCATCAATGTCCTTGATATCGTAGG
